>Addgene plasmid #185827 | pBS Coupler 4 | addgene full sequence | sequence record 366162 | Addgene NGS Result
CGATCCGCCACCGCCAGAGCCACCTCCGCCTGAACCGCCTCCACCATCGAATTCCTGCAGCCCGGGGGAT
CCACTAGTTCTAGAGCGGCCGCCACCGCGGTGGAGCTCCAATTCGCCCTATAGTGAGTCGTATTACGCGC
GCTCACTGGCCGTCGTTTTACAACGTCGTGACTGGGAAAACCCTGGCGTTACCCAACTTAATCGCCTTGC
AGCACATCCCCCTTTCGCCAGCTGGCGTAATAGCGAAGAGGCCCGCACCGATCGCCCTTCCCAACAGTTG
CGCAGCCTGAATGGCGAATGGAAATTGTAAGCGTTAATATTTTGTTAAAATTCGCGTTAAATTTTTGTTA
AATCAGCTCATTTTTTAACCAATAGGCCGAAATCGGCAAAATCCCTTATAAATCAAAAGAATAGACCGAG
ATAGGGT
[37 nt withheld, positions 428-464]
AAAGAACGTGGACTCCAACGTCAAAGG
[49 nt withheld, positions 492-540]
T
[91 nt withheld, positions 542-632]
G
[124 nt withheld, positions 634-757]
CAGGTGGCACTTTTCGGGGAAATGTGCGCGGAACCCCTATTTGTTTATTTTTCTAAATACATTCAAATAT
GTATCCGCTCATGAGACAATAACCCTGATAAATGCTTCAATAATATTGAAAAAGGAAGAGTATGAGTATT
CAACATTTCCGTGTCGCCCTTATTCCCTTTTTTGCGGCATTTTGCCTTCCTGTTTTTGCTCACCCAGAAA
CGCTGGTGAAAGTAAAAGATGCTGAAGATCAGTTGGGTGCACGAGTGGGTTACATCGAACTGGATCTCAA
CAGCGGTAAGATCCTTGAGAGTTTTCGCCCCGAAGAACGTTTTCCAATGATGAGCACTTTTAAAGTTCTG
CTATGTGGCGCGGTATTATCCCGTATTGACGCCGGGCAAGAGCAACTCGGTCGCCGCATACACTATTCTC
AGAATGACTTGGTTGAGTACTCACCAGTCACAGAAAAGCATCTTACGGATGGCATGACAGTAAGAGAATT
ATGCAGTGCTGCCATAACCATGAGTGATAACACTGCGGCCAACTTACTTCTGACAACGATCGGAGGACCG
AAGGAGCTAACCGCTTTTTTGCACAACATGGGGGATCATGTAACTCGCCTTGATCGTTGGGAACCGGAGC
TGAATGAAGCCATACCAAACGACGAGCGTGACACCACGATGCCTGTAGCAATGGCAACAACGTTGCGCAA
ACTATTAACTGGCGAACTACTTACTCTAGCTTCCCGGCAACAATTAATAGACTGGATGGAGGCGGATAAA
GTTGCAGGACCACTTCTGCGCTCGGCCCTTCCGGCTGGCTGGTTTATTGCTGATAAATCTGGAGCCGGTG
AGCGTGGGTCTCGCGGTATCATTGCAGCACTGGGGCCAGATGGTAAGCCCTCCCGTATCGTAGTTATCTA
CACGACGGGGAGTCAGGCAACTATGGATGAACGAAATAGACAGATCGCTGAGATAGGTGCCTCACTGATT
AAGCATTGGTAACTGTCAGACCAAGTTTACTCATATATACTTTAGATTGATTTAAAACTTCATTTTTAAT
TTAAAAGGATCTAGGTGAAGATCCTTTTTGATAATCTCATGACCAAAATCCCTTAACGTGAGTTTTCGTT
CCACTGAGCGTCAGACCCCGTAGAAAAGATCAAAGGATCTTCTTGAGATCCTTTTTTTCTGCGCGTAATC
TGCTGCTTGCAAACAAAAAAACCACCGCTACCAGCGGTGGTTTGTTTGCCGGATCAAGAGCTACCAACTC
TTTTTCCGAAGGTAACTGGCTTCAGCAGAGCGCAGATACCAAATACTGTTCTTCTAGTGTAGCCGTAGTT
AGGCCACCACTTCAAGAACTCTGTAGCACCGCCTACATACCTCGCTCTGCTAATCCTGTTACCAGTGGCT
GCTGCCAGTGGCGATAAGTCGTGTCTTACCGGGTTGGACTCAAGACGATAGTTACCGGATAAGGCGCAGC
GGTCGGGCTGAACGGGGGGTTCGTGCACACAGCCCAGCTTGGAGCGAACGACCTACACCGAACTGAGATA
CCTACAGCGTGAGCTATGAGAAAGCGCCACGCTTCCCGAAGGGAGAAAGGCGGACAGGTATCCGGTAAGC
GGCAGGGTCGGAACAGGAGAGCGCACGAGGGAGCTTCCAGGGGGAAACGCCTGGTATCTTTATAGTCCTG
TCGGGTTTCGCCACCTCTGACTTGAGCGTCGATTTTTGTGATGCTCGTCAGGGGGGCGGAGCCTATGGAA
AAACGCCAGCAACGCGGCCTTTTTACGGTTCCTGGCCTTTTGCTGGCCTTTTGCTCACATGTTCTTTCCT
GCGTTATCCCCTGATTCTGTGGATAACCGTATTACCGCCTTTGAGTGAGCTGATACCGCTCGCCGCAGCC
GAACGACCGAGCGCAGCGAGTCAGTGAGCGAGGAAGCGGAAGAGCGCCCAATACGCAAACCGCCTCTCCC
CGCGCGTTGGCCGATTCATTAATGCAGCTGGCACGACAGGTTTCCCGACTGGAAAGCGGGCAGTGAGCGC
AACGCAATTAATGTGAGTTAGCTCACTCATTAGGCACCCCAGGCTTTACACTTTATGCTTCCGGCTCGTA
TGTTGTGTGGAATTGTGAGCGGATAACAATTTCACACAGGAAACAGCTATGACCATGATTACGCCAAGCG
CGCAATTAACCCTCACTAAAGGGAACAAAAGCTGGGTACCGGGCCCCCCCTCGAGGTCGACGGTATCGAT
AAGCTTGAT
Features (pLannotate 1.2.2; 13 found; start..end, strand, type, name):
     46..108     -  misc_feature   MCS (fragment): pBluescript multiple cloning site
    117..135     -  promoter       T7 promoter: promoter for bacteriophage T7 RNA polymerase
    143..298     +  CDS            lacZα (fragment): LacZα fragment of β-galactosidase; lacZ fragment
    329..757     -  rep_origin     f1 ori (sequence partly withheld): f1 bacteriophage origin of replication; arrow indicates direction of (+) strand synthesis
    784..888     +  promoter       AmpR promoter: bla
    889..1749    +  CDS            AmpR: β-lactamase; bla; confers resistance to ampicillin, carbenicillin, and related antibiotics
   1920..2508    +  rep_origin     ori: high-copy-number ColE1/pMB1/pBR322/pUC origin of replication
   2691..2783    +  CDS            lacI (fragment): lac repressor; lacI; The lac repressor binds to the lac operator to inhibit transcription in E. coli. This inhibition can be relieved by adding lactose or isopropyl-β-D-thiogalactopyranoside (IPTG).
   2796..2817    +  protein_bind   CAP binding site: CAP binding activates transcription in the presence of cAMP. E. coli catabolite activator protein
   2832..2862    +  promoter       lac promoter: promoter for the E. coli lac operon
   2870..2886    +  protein_bind   lac operator: The lac repressor binds to the lac operator to inhibit transcription in E. coli. This inhibition can be relieved by adding lactose or isopropyl-β-D-thiogalactopyranoside (IPTG). lac repressor encoded by lacI
   2931..2949    +  promoter       T3 promoter: promoter for bacteriophage T3 RNA polymerase
   2962..3006    -  misc_feature   MCS (fragment): pBluescript multiple cloning site
