[The description below was written by a language model from this plasmid's Addgene catalogue record and pLannotate feature annotations shown in this document.]
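Description:
pBS Coupler 4 is a small bacterial cloning vector built on the Stratagene pBluescript backbone. It serves as a source of a synthetic flexible peptide linker, three tandem repeats of Gly-Gly-Gly-Gly-Ser. The linker-encoding segment was placed into the EcoRV site of the pBluescript polylinker, and both junction sites were destroyed in the process. The plasmid is propagated in E. coli using the high-copy ColE1/pUC-type origin and is selected with ampicillin through the β-lactamase gene and its own promoter. An f1 phage origin is also present, which in pBluescript-type phagemids allows single-stranded DNA rescue with helper phage.

The feature table shows the usual pBluescript architecture. The multiple cloning site appears as two fragments, consistent with interruption by the insert. It is flanked by opposing T7 and T3 promoters, which also provide the sequencing primer sites, and it sits within the lac promoter/operator, CAP site and lacZα region. The linker itself is not annotated as a separate feature, so its exact position and reading frame relative to the surrounding restriction sites cannot be read from the table. The sequenced record is 3,006 nt, slightly shorter than the 3,045 bp listed in the catalogue entry.

There is no eukaryotic promoter, tag or reporter, so this is an intermediate for construct assembly rather than an expression plasmid. The remaining polylinker sites on either side of the linker presumably let coding sequences be joined through the (GGGGS)x3 spacer. The associated publication concerns engineering FRET constructs from CFP and YFP, suggesting use in building fusion proteins with a flexible connection between domains.
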