Addgene plasmid #185827: pBS Coupler 4
Purpose: Cloning vector to add a triple repeat of the amino acid linker Gly-Gly-Gly-Gly-Ser [(GGGGS)x3].
Depositing lab: Atsushi Miyawaki. Depositing organization: RIKEN Center for Brain Science. Publication: Engineering FRET constructs using CFP and YFP. Shimozono S, Miyawaki A. Methods Cell Biol. 2008;85:381-93. doi: 10.1016/S0091-679X(08)85016-9. PubMed 18155471.
Backbone
  Vector backbone: pBlueScript
  Backbone manufacturer: Stratagene
  Backbone size w/o insert (bp): 3000
  Total vector size (bp): 3045
  Vector type: cloning vector
Growth in bacteria
  Bacterial resistance: Ampicillin, 100 μg/mL
  Growth temperature: 37°C
  Growth strain: DH5alpha
  Copy number: Unknown
Gene/Insert
  Gene/Insert name: (GlyGlyGlyGlySer)x3 linker
  Species: Synthetic
  Cloning method: Restriction Enzyme; 5′ cloning site EcoRV (destroyed during cloning); 3′ cloning site EcoRV (destroyed during cloning)
  Sequencing primers: 5′ T7; 3′ T3
Terms and licenses: Academic/Nonprofit Terms; Industry Terms: Not Available to Industry
How to cite: pBS Coupler 4 was a gift from Atsushi Miyawaki (Addgene plasmid # 185827 ; http://n2t.net/addgene:185827 ; RRID:Addgene_185827)
